Addgene plasmid #117247: pCS2-XTbx5
Purpose: mRNA synthesis in situ hyb probes
Depositing lab: Gerald Thomsen. Depositing organization: Stony Brook University. Publication: Tbx5 is essential for heart development. Horb ME, Thomsen GH. Development. 1999 Apr;126(8):1739-51. PubMed 10079235.
Backbone
  Vector backbone: pCS2+
  Vector type: Xenopus expression
Growth in bacteria
  Bacterial resistance: Ampicillin, 100 μg/mL
  Growth temperature: 37°C
  Growth strain: DH5alpha
  Copy number: High Copy
Gene/Insert
  Gene/Insert name: Tbx5
  Species: X. laevis (frog)
  Entrez Gene: tbx5-b (a.k.a. tbx-5, tbx5, xtbx-5, xtbx5)
  Cloning method: Restriction Enzyme; 5′ cloning site Unknown (unknown if destroyed); 3′ cloning site Unknown (unknown if destroyed)
Terms and licenses: Academic/Nonprofit Terms; Industry Terms: Not Available to Industry
How to cite: pCS2-XTbx5 was a gift from Gerald Thomsen (Addgene plasmid # 117247 ; http://n2t.net/addgene:117247 ; RRID:Addgene_117247)
