[The description below was written by a language model from this plasmid's Addgene catalogue record and pLannotate feature annotations shown in this document.]
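Description:
pCS2-XTbx5 is a Xenopus expression plasmid built on the pCS2+ backbone and carrying the Xenopus laevis T-box transcription factor Tbx5 (Entrez entry tbx5-b), a DNA-binding regulator involved in heart development and limb patterning. The sequenced record is about 7 kb. It is maintained in E. coli as a high-copy plasmid through a ColE1/pUC-type origin, with ampicillin selection provided by the β-lactamase gene and its own promoter. An f1 origin and remnants of lac elements (lacZα and lacI fragments, lac promoter and operator) are also annotated as backbone carry-over.

The annotated tbx5 coding sequence of roughly 1.5 kb lies downstream of two promoters in tandem. The simian CMV IE94 enhancer/promoter, which runs to the end of the circular map, can drive expression when the DNA itself is introduced into embryos or vertebrate cells. The SP6 promoter just upstream of the insert allows in vitro transcription of sense mRNA. About 200 bp before the coding sequence and more than 1 kb after it are unannotated and may represent cDNA untranslated regions, though the record does not say so, and the cloning sites are listed as unknown. Beyond the insert are a multiple cloning site fragment, a partial T7 promoter facing back toward the insert, an SV40 polyadenylation signal (annotated on the reverse strand) and a reverse-oriented T3 promoter. These antisense-facing phage promoters are the kind of element used to generate antisense transcripts.

The stated purpose is synthesis of mRNA and of in situ hybridization probes. This fits with use in microinjection studies of Tbx5 function in frog embryos and in mapping where the gene is expressed.
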