Features (pLannotate 1.2.2; 16 found; start..end, strand, type, name):
     35..53      +  promoter       SP6 promoter: promoter for bacteriophage SP6 RNA polymerase
    250..1806    +  CDS            tbx5: TBX5_XENLA - Experimental evidence at transcript level: Swiss-Prot protein existence level 2. DNA-binding protein that regulates the transcription of several genes and is involved in heart development and limb pattern formation (PubMed:10079235). May bind to the core DNA motif of promoters (By similarity). From Xenopus laevis (African clawed frog).
   3019..3058    +  misc_feature   MCS (fragment): pBluescript multiple cloning site
   3068..3085    -  promoter       T7 promoter (fragment): promoter for bacteriophage T7 RNA polymerase
   3090..3224    -  polyA_signal   SV40 poly(A) signal: SV40 polyadenylation signal
   3337..3355    -  promoter       T3 promoter: promoter for bacteriophage T3 RNA polymerase
   3400..3416    -  protein_bind   lac operator: The lac repressor binds to the lac operator to inhibit transcription in E. coli. This inhibition can be relieved by adding lactose or isopropyl-β-D-thiogalactopyranoside (IPTG). lac repressor encoded by lacI
   3424..3454    -  promoter       lac promoter: promoter for the E. coli lac operon
   3469..3490    -  protein_bind   CAP binding site: CAP binding activates transcription in the presence of cAMP. E. coli catabolite activator protein
   3503..3595    -  CDS            lacI (fragment): lac repressor; lacI; The lac repressor binds to the lac operator to inhibit transcription in E. coli. This inhibition can be relieved by adding lactose or isopropyl-β-D-thiogalactopyranoside (IPTG).
   3778..4366    -  rep_origin     ori: high-copy-number ColE1/pMB1/pBR322/pUC origin of replication
   4537..5397    -  CDS            AmpR: β-lactamase; bla; confers resistance to ampicillin, carbenicillin, and related antibiotics
   5398..5502    -  promoter       AmpR promoter: bla
   5555..5983    -  rep_origin     f1 ori (sequence partly withheld): f1 bacteriophage origin of replication; arrow indicates direction of (+) strand synthesis
   5988..6054    -  CDS            lacZα (fragment): LacZα fragment of β-galactosidase; lacZ fragment
   6061..7038    +  promoter       CMV IE94 promoter: enhancer/promoter region of simian cytomegalovirus major immediate early transcription unit IE94
>Addgene plasmid #117247 | pCS2-XTbx5 | addgene full sequence | sequence record 249012 | Addgene NGS Result
CGCCATTCTGCCTGGGGACGTCGGAGCAAGCTTGATTTAGGTGACACTATAGAATACAAGCTACTTGTTC
TTTTTGCAGGATCCCATCGATTCGAATTTTTTCCAAGAGAAGAAAAGTTTTTATGGTGTGGCTCAGGGAC
CTGTACCTGAGAGCCCAGGAGCCCAGGATACCTTCTCCCTTTGCACAGTGTTTGCCATTGGCAATCCCTT
GCCAGTGCCACTGCCTGAAGTGCAGGCTCCCACTGGAATATGGCGGACACAGAGGAGGCTTATGGGATGC
CTGATACCCCTGTGGAAGCAGAGCCCAAAGAACTACAGTGTGAGCCTAAACAGGACAATCAATTGGGGGC
AAGCAGCAAGACCCCCACTTCTCCTCCGGCTGCATTTACCCAGCAGGGAATGGAAGGCATTAAGGTGTTT
TTGCATGAGAGAGAACTATGGCTGAAATTTCATGAAGTTGGCACAGAAATGATTATTACTAAGGCTGGAA
GGCGCATGTTCCCTAGTTACAAAGTGAAGGTTACTGGCCTGAACCCAAAAACCAAGTACATCCTCCTCAT
GGATATCGTTCCTGCAGATGACCACAGATACAAGTTTGCTGATAACAAATGGTCAGTCACAGGCAAGGCT
GAACCCGCTATGCCAGGACGTTTGTATGTTCACCCAGATTCACCAGCCACGGGCGCACATTGGATGAGGC
AGCTAGTCTCCTTCCAGAAGCTGAAGCTCACAAACAACCATCTGGATCCATTTGGACATATCATCCTGAA
TTCAATGCACAAGTACCAGCCACGGCTCCACATTGTCAAGGCAGATGAGAACAATGGCTTTGGGTCCAAG
AATACAGCTTTCTGCACTCATGTATTTTCTGAGACTGATTTTATTGCTGTCACCTCATATCAGAACCACA
AGATCACACAGCTAAAGATAGAGAACAATCCCTTTGCCAAAGGATTTCGGGGAAGTGATGACATGGAGCT
ACACCGGATGTCCAGGATGCAGAGCAAAGAGTATCCAGTAGTGCCAAGAAGCACAGTCCGTCAGAAAGTC
TCCTCTAATCACAGCCCATTCTCTCAAGAAACACGTAACATTACAGGATCTTCTACCCTAAATTCCCAAT
ATCAGTGTGAGAATGGTGTTAGCAGCACATCTCAGGATCTTCTGCCATCTTCCAGTGCATATACTTCCCT
GCCCCATGAGTCTGGTACTATATATCACTGCACAAAAAGAAAAGTAAGTGAAGAGCCAGCTGAGCATTCC
TATAAGAAACCCTACATGGACACTTCACCAAGCGAAGAGGACCCTTTTTACCGATCTGGGTACCCACAAC
CTTCATCCTCTTCCTCATCTACCACCTCTTTCCGCACAGAATCTGCCCAACGACAGGCCTGCATGTATGC
TAGTTCAGCACCTGCCACAGAGCCTGTACCATCCATAGAGGATATATCTTGCAACAGCTGGTCTAGTGTG
CCCTCTTACAGCAGCTGTACAGTAGGTGGAGGAATGCAACCCATGGAGCGCCTCCCATATCAGCACTTCT
CTGCTCACTTTACCTCTAGTTCCCTCATGCCTAGACTGAGTAATCATGCAGGCACACAGCCAAGTGATTC
TCACTCCATGTTCCAACATCAGTCTTCTCATCAGGCCATTGTAAGGCAATGCAATCCTCAATCTGGGTTA
CAACAATCATCAGCTCTTCAGCCCACTGAATTCTTGTACCCACACAGTGTTCCCCGGACCATTTCACCAC
ATCAATACCACTCTGTGCATGGGGTAGGTATGGTCCCAGACTGGAATGAAAACAGCTAACAGGGCAGAAA
GATGTGGTTTTGGAGTGCAAAACCGATATGTTGTTCAGAGAGCCATTGAATGTGGACAGATGTTGGAAGG
ATGCAAGGATTTGTGTACTGGAACCTATTTCAGTGATCCACTTTCTTCCTAAACTCTCTAGCTTTGTGAT
CCTACATAGAAAGAAGAATAATACAAAGTTGGAGTGTTCCTAAAAGGATTCACACTCAAAAAAATAGAGA
CCTCTCAAATCCTGTAGCTTTGCACTTCATGCAGTGGGCTAACACTATATTGTGGCATCCTTGTGGAAGG
ACAAATAAAGCAAAAAGGAGGGGCAAAAAGATGCACTTAATGTAAGCACCTACACGGCTCTGGTGTTTGC
AGTGTATTACTCAGTGTGCTGTAGGAGAATGGAACAGTCTATGTAAAAACAATGATGATGCTGTGTATTC
TGTCAAGGAGGACATGGAAAGATTGCTCTGGAGAAAAAGCAGAGCTTGTAATTAGATTCCTACACTTCAG
CAAGTCTTCGGAGTTGGGTCACCCTCTAGGAAAGAGACCAATGTTAAGAATATTTAATGTTCATCCGAAA
TCAATAACTAAAAACATGGGAGGAAAACATATGAATAAATCCTTGATCTGTACTGTAGATTGGTGATGGT
TGCAGATACCGCCATTTCAGTATTTGATGCATGACAGCTTATATAATTGGAATCTTGTGGTCATTTGTAG
TATTGCTTTTGTAAAAAATTGGAGTAAAAAAATTACAATTTCTGTTCTGCAATAGTTCTACATAGCTATG
TTGCTATTCCACCCAATTTCATTCCAATTCAAAGACATTGGCTACTATCTATTGTCTACCAAGATCGTCA
AGAACATAATGCAAATATGCATATCATGGAAGTATGGTTTCTCTTCTGCCACAGAAATGAGTAATATCAT
GCCAAGTTAAACCTTCCTTCCCACAATTACCTTTTTTTGTAAGAAAACCTCCATAAGTTATTTTTAATTA
TTACTTTGTGACCCAATTGCTAAATAACGTTGACCTTTGGCTACATAATTGGGTGGTCAACACTTCCAAC
AGCTGCAGCCATCCTACAACGGGCCTGAACAATGGATCTAGCCTGCACCTCACCTCCACATAAAACAGAG
TGCTTGGTTTGTCAAATGTTGTGTCATTGACCTTGTTATATAATAAAAGATAATATATTTTTGAAAAAAA
AAAAAAACGGAATTCGATATCAAGCTTATCGATACCGTCGACCTCGAGCCTCTAGAACTATAGTGAGTCG
TATTACGTAGATCCAGACATGATAAGATACATTGATGAGTTTGGACAAACCACAACTAGAATGCAGTGAA
AAAAATGCTTTATTTGTGAAATTTGTGATGCTATTGCTTTATTTGTAACCATTATAAGCTGCAATAAACA
AGTTAACAACAACAATTGCATTCATTTTATGTTTCAGGTTCAGGGGGAGGTGTGGGAGGTTTTTTAATTC
GCGGCCGCGGCGCCAATGCATTGGGCCCGGTACCCAGCTTTTGTTCCCTTTAGTGAGGGTTAATTGCGCG
CTTGGCGTAATCATGGTCATAGCTGTTTCCTGTGTGAAATTGTTATCCGCTCACAATTCCACACAACATA
CGAGCCGGGAGCATAAAGTGTAAAGCCTGGGGTGCCTAATGAGTGAGCTAACTCACATTAATTGCGTTGC
GCTCACTGCCCGCTTTCCAGTCGGGAAACCTGTCGTGCCAGCTGCATTAATGAATCGGCCAACGCGCGGG
GAGAGGCGGTTTGCGTATTGGGCGCTCTTCCGCTTCCTCGCTCACTGACTCGCTGCGCTCGGTCGTTCGG
CTGCGGCGAGCGGTATCAGCTCACTCAAAGGCGGTAATACGGTTATCCACAGAATCAGGGGATAACGCAG
GAAAGAACATGTGAGCAAAAGGCCAGCAAAAGGCCAGGAACCGTAAAAAGGCCGCGTTGCTGGCGTTTTT
CCATAGGCTCCGCCCCCCTGACGAGCATCACAAAAATCGACGCTCAAGTCAGAGGTGGCGAAACCCGACA
GGACTATAAAGATACCAGGCGTTTCCCCCTGGAAGCTCCCTCGTGCGCTCTCCTGTTCCGACCCTGCCGC
TTACCGGATACCTGTCCGCCTTTCTCCCTTCGGGAAGCGTGGCGCTTTCTCATAGCTCACGCTGTAGGTA
TCTCAGTTCGGTGTAGGTCGTTCGCTCCAAGCTGGGCTGTGTGCACGAACCCCCCGTTCAGCCCGACCGC
TGCGCCTTATCCGGTAACTATCGTCTTGAGTCCAACCCGGTAAGACACGACTTATCGCCACTGGCAGCAG
CCACTGGTAACAGGATTAGCAGAGCGAGGTATGTAGGCGGTGCTACAGAGTTCTTGAAGTGGTGGCCTAA
CTACGGCTACACTAGAAGAACAGTATTTGGTATCTGCGCTCTGCTGAAGCCAGTTACCTTCGGAAAAAGA
GTTGGTAGCTCTTGATCCGGCAAACAAACCACCGCTGGTAGCGGTGGTTTTTTTGTTTGCAAGCAGCAGA
TTACGCGCAGAAAAAAAGGATCTCAAGAAGATCCTTTGATCTTTTCTACGGGGTCTGACGCTCAGTGGAA
CGAAAACTCACGTTAAGGGATTTTGGTCATGAGATTATCAAAAAGGATCTTCACCTAGATCCTTTTAAAT
TAAAAATGAAGTTTTAAATCAATCTAAAGTATATATGAGTAAACTTGGTCTGACAGTTACCAATGCTTAA
TCAGTGAGGCACCTATCTCAGCGATCTGTCTATTTCGTTCATCCATAGTTGCCTGACTCCCCGTCGTGTA
GATAACTACGATACGGGAGGGCTTACCATCTGGCCCCAGTGCTGCAATGATACCGCGAGACCCACGCTCA
CCGGCTCCAGATTTATCAGCAATAAACCAGCCAGCCGGAAGGGCCGAGCGCAGAAGTGGTCCTGCAACTT
TATCCGCCTCCATCCAGTCTATTAATTGTTGCCGGGAAGCTAGAGTAAGTAGTTCGCCAGTTAATAGTTT
GCGCAACGTTGTTGCCATTGCTACAGGCATCGTGGTGTCACGCTCGTCGTTTGGTATGGCTTCATTCAGC
TCCGGTTCCCAACGATCAAGGCGAGTTACATGATCCCCCATGTTGTGCAAAAAAGCGGTTAGCTCCTTCG
GTCCTCCGATCGTTGTCAGAAGTAAGTTGGCCGCAGTGTTATCACTCATGGTTATGGCAGCACTGCATAA
TTCTCTTACTGTCATGCCATCCGTAAGATGCTTTTCTGTGACTGGTGAGTACTCAACCAAGTCATTCTGA
GAATAGTGTATGCGGCGACCGAGTTGCTCTTGCCCGGCGTCAATACGGGATAATACCGCGCCACATAGCA
GAACTTTAAAAGTGCTCATCATTGGAAAACGTTCTTCGGGGCGAAAACTCTCAAGGATCTTACCGCTGTT
GAGATCCAGTTCGATGTAACCCACTCGTGCACCCAACTGATCTTCAGCATCTTTTACTTTCACCAGCGTT
TCTGGGTGAGCAAAAACAGGAAGGCAAAATGCCGCAAAAAAGGGAATAAGGGCGACACGGAAATGTTGAA
TACTCATACTCTTCCTTTTTCAATATTATTGAAGCATTTATCAGGGTTATTGTCTCATGAGCGGATACAT
ATTTGAATGTATTTAGAAAAATAAACAAATAGGGGTTCCGCGCACATTTCCCCGAAAAGTGCCACCTAAA
TTGTAAGCGTTAATATTTTGTTAAAATTCGCGTTAAATTTTTGTTAAATCAGCTCATTTTTTAACCAATA
GGCCGAAATCGGCAAAATCCCTTATAAATCAAAAGAATAGACCGAGATAGGGT
[37 nt withheld, positions 5654-5690]
AAAGAACGTGGACTCCAACGTCAAAGG
[49 nt withheld, positions 5718-5766]
T
[91 nt withheld, positions 5768-5858]
G
[124 nt withheld, positions 5860-5983]
CCCATTCGCCATTCAGGCTGCGCAACTGTTGGGAAGGGCGATCGGTGCGGGCCTCTTCGCTATTACGCCA
GTCGACCGCCAATTCAATATGGCGTATATGGACTCATGCCAATTCAATATGGTGGATCTGGACCTGTGCC
AATTCAATATGGCGTATATGGACTCGTGCCAATTCAATATGGTGGATCTGGACCCCAGCCAATTCAATAT
GGCGGACTTGGCACCATGCCAATTCAATATGGCGGACCTGGCACTGTGCCAACTGGGGAGGGGTCTACTT
GGCACGGTGCCAAGTTTGAGGAGGGGTCTTGGCCCTGTGCCAAGTCCGCCATATTGAATTGGCATGGTGC
CAATAATGGCGGCCATATTGGCTATATGCCAGGATCAATATATAGGCAATATCCAATATGGCCCTATGCC
AATATGGCTATTGGCCAGGTTCAATACTATGTATTGGCCCTATGCCATATAGTATTCCATATATGGGTTT
TCCTATTGACGTAGATAGCCCCTCCCAATGGGCGGTCCCATATACCATATATGGGGCTTCCTAATACCGC
CCATAGCCACTCCCCCATTGACGTCAATGGTCTCTATATATGGTCTTTCCTATTGACGTCATATGGGCGG
TCCTATTGACGTATATGGCGCCTCCCCCATTGACGTCAATTACGGTAAATGGCCCGCCTGGCTCAATGCC
CATTGACGTCAATAGGACCACCCACCATTGACGTCAATGGGATGGCTCATTGCCCATTCATATCCGTTCT
CACGCCCCCTATTGACGTCAATGACGGTAAATGGCCCACTTGGCAGTACATCAATATCTATTAATAGTAA
CTTGGCAAGTACATTACTATTGGAAGTACGCCAGGGTACATTGGCAGTACTCCCATTGACGTCAATGGCG
GTAAATGGCCCGCGATGGCTGCCAAGTACATCCCCATTGACGTCAATGGGGAGGGGCAATGACGCAAATG
GGCGTTCCATTGACGTAAATGGGCGGTAGGCGTGCCTAATGGGAGGTCTATATAAGCAATGCTCGTTTAG
GGAAC
